Addgene plasmid #176535: pHS0578 CRISPR associated IscB non-coding locus in pColA-Duet
Purpose: Non-protein coding locus components from CRISPR-associated IscB
Depositing lab: Feng Zhang. Depositing organization: Broad Institute. Publication: The widespread IS200/IS605 transposon family encodes diverse programmable RNA-guided endonucleases. Altae-Tran H, Kannan S, Demircioglu FE, Oshiro R, Nety SP, McKay LJ, Dlakic M, Inskeep WP, Makarova KS, Macrae RK, Koonin EV, Zhang F. Science. 2021 Oct;374(6563):57-65. doi: 10.1126/science.abj6856. Epub 2021 Sep 9. PubMed 34591643.
Backbone
  Vector backbone: pCOLADuet1
  Backbone size w/o insert (bp): 3719
  Total vector size (bp): 6221
  Vector type: Bacterial Expression
Growth in bacteria
  Bacterial resistance: Kanamycin, 50 μg/mL
  Growth temperature: 37°C
  Growth strain: NEB Stable
  Copy number: Low Copy
Gene/Insert
  Gene/Insert name: non-coding locus components from Delaware Bay metagenome CRISPR-associated IscB
  Species: Delaware Bay metagenome
  Insert size (bp): 2503
Terms and licenses: Academic/Nonprofit Terms; Industry Terms: Not Available to Industry
How to cite: pHS0578 CRISPR associated IscB non-coding locus in pColA-Duet was a gift from Feng Zhang (Addgene plasmid # 176535 ; http://n2t.net/addgene:176535 ; RRID:Addgene_176535)
