[The description below was written by a language model from this plasmid's Addgene catalogue record and pLannotate feature annotations shown in this document.]
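Description:
pHS0578 is a bacterial plasmid built on the pCOLADuet-1 backbone that carries the non-protein-coding portion of a CRISPR-associated IscB locus recovered from a Delaware Bay metagenome. It replicates in E. coli from the ColA origin, which keeps it at low copy and makes it compatible with plasmids carrying other origins, so it can be co-maintained with, for example, a separate protein-expression plasmid. Selection is by kanamycin through an aph(3')-Ia resistance gene. The usual Duet expression architecture is still present: two T7 promoter/lac operator units, a T7 gene 10 ribosome binding site, remnants of the S-tag region and a T7 terminator.

The insert of about 2.5 kb does not sit in those cloning sites according to the feature table. Instead, lacI is annotated as two fragments, one ending near position 3650 and the other resuming near 6155 and running across the origin. The intervening, largely unannotated stretch matches the stated insert size, which suggests that the locus interrupts the lacI coding sequence. The only element recognised within it is a fragment matching the HEARO RNA family (HNH endonuclease-associated RNA), the structured non-coding RNA found next to IscB genes. The record does not say which promoter drives transcription of the locus, nor does it annotate a CRISPR array or other components. No IscB protein coding sequence is annotated, consistent with the stated purpose.

The plasmid supplies the RNA-encoding and flanking non-coding parts of the locus in E. coli. The associated study concerns programmable RNA-guided endonucleases encoded by IS200/IS605 transposons, so a likely use is identifying the non-coding RNAs expressed from the locus, though the record does not specify the experiments.
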