Features (pLannotate 1.2.2; 19 found; start..end, strand, type, name):
    495..516     +  protein_bind   CAP binding site: CAP binding activates transcription in the presence of cAMP. E. coli catabolite activator protein
    531..595     +  CDS            TcR (fragment): tetracycline efflux protein; tet; confers resistance to tetracycline
    680..1315    +  rep_origin     ColA ori: Plasmids containing the ColA origin of replication can be propagated in E. coli cells that contain additional plasmids with compatible origins.
   1333..1424    +  promoter       AmpR promoter: bla
   1425..2240    +  CDS            KanR: aminoglycoside phosphotransferase; aph(3')-Ia; confers resistance to kanamycin in bacteria or G418 (Geneticin®) in eukaryotes
   2249..2306    -  promoter       AmpR promoter (fragment): bla
   2470..2517    -  terminator     T7 terminator: transcription terminator for bacteriophage T7 RNA polymerase
   2525..2542    -  CDS            SET1 (fragment): solubility-enhancement tag derived from T7 phage gene 10B
   2572..2613    -  CDS            S-Tag (fragment): affinity and epitope tag derived from pancreatic ribonuclease A
   2722..2746    -  protein_bind   lac operator: The lac repressor binds to the lac operator to inhibit transcription in E. coli. This inhibition can be relieved by adding lactose or isopropyl-β-D-thiogalactopyranoside (IPTG). lac repressor encoded by lacI
   2747..2765    -  promoter       T7 promoter: promoter for bacteriophage T7 RNA polymerase
   2915..2937    -  RBS            RBS: efficient ribosome binding site from bacteriophage T7 gene 10 (Olins and Rangwala, 1989)
   2952..2976    -  protein_bind   lac operator: The lac repressor binds to the lac operator to inhibit transcription in E. coli. This inhibition can be relieved by adding lactose or isopropyl-β-D-thiogalactopyranoside (IPTG). lac repressor encoded by lacI
   2977..2995    -  promoter       T7 promoter: promoter for bacteriophage T7 RNA polymerase
   2998..3033    +  CDS            TcR (fragment): tetracycline efflux protein; tet; confers resistance to tetracycline
   3041..3118    +  promoter       lacI promoter: lacI
   3119..3650    +  CDS            lacI (fragment): lac repressor; lacI; The lac repressor binds to the lac operator to inhibit transcription in E. coli. This inhibition can be relieved by adding lactose or isopropyl-β-D-thiogalactopyranoside (IPTG).
   4186..4310    +  ncRNA          HEARO (fragment): Accession: RF02033 - HNH endonuclease-associated RNA and ORF (HEARO) RNA
   6155..482     +  CDS            lacI (fragment) (across the origin): lac repressor; lacI; The lac repressor binds to the lac operator to inhibit transcription in E. coli. This inhibition can be relieved by adding lactose or isopropyl-β-D-thiogalactopyranoside (IPTG).
>Addgene plasmid #176535 | pHS0578 CRISPR associated IscB non-coding locus in pColA-Duet | addgene full sequence | sequence record 346790 | Addgene NGS Result
GGCATAAATATCTCACTCGCAATCAAATTCAGCCGATAGCGGAACGGGAAGGCGACTGGAGTGCCATGTC
CGGTTTTCAACAAACCATGCAAATGCTGAATGAGGGCATCGTTCCCACTGCGATGCTGGTTGCCAACGAT
CAGATGGCGCTGGGCGCAATGCGCGCCATTACCGAGTCCGGGCTGCGCGTTGGTGCGGACATCTCGGTAG
TGGGATACGACGATACCGAAGACAGCTCATGTTATATCCCGCCGTTAACCACCATCAAACAGGATTTTCG
CCTGCTGGGGCAAACCAGCGTGGACCGCTTGCTGCAACTCTCTCAGGGCCAGGCGGTGAAGGGCAATCAG
CTGTTGCCCGTCTCACTGGTGAAAAGAAAAACCACCCTGGCGCCCAATACGCAAACCGCCTCTCCCCGCG
CGTTGGCCGATTCATTAATGCAGCTGGCACGACAGGTTTCCCGACTGGAAAGCGGGCAGTGAGCGCAACG
CAATTAATGTAAGTTAGCTCACTCATTAGGCACCGGGATCTCGACCGATGCCCTTGAGAGCCTTCAACCC
AGTCAGCTCCTTCCGGTGGGCGCGGGGCATGACTAACATGAGAATTACAACTTATATCGTATGGGGCTGA
CTTCAGGTGCTACATTTGAAGAGATAAATTGCACTGAAATCTAGAGTGATGGTGTCGGGAATCCGTAAAG
GATCTTCTTGAGATCCTTTTACGATCGTCGTAATCTCCTGCTCTGTAAACGAAAAAACCGCCTGGGGAGG
CGGTTTGATCGAAGGTTAAGTCAGTTGGGGAACTGCTTAACCTGGTAACTGGCTTTAGTGGAGCGCAGAT
ACCAAATACTGTCCTTTCAGTGTAGCCTCTGTTAGGCCACCACTTCAAGACTCTCGATATCTAAATCCAC
TAATTCTCAGTTACCAATGGCTGCTGCCAGTGGCGTTTTGTCGTGTCTTTCCGGGTTGGACTCAAGATGA
TAGTTACCGGATAAGGCGCAGCAGTCGGGCTGAACGGGGGGTTCTTGCACACAGCCCAGCTTGGAGCGAA
CTGTCTACACGGAACGGGACGTGGTGATTTGGGTAAAGCCTCCACCACAACACGGACGCCGCAGGACGGG
AACAGGAGAGCGCAAGAGGGAGCCATCAGGGGGAAACGCCTGGTATCTTTATAGTCCTGTCGGGTTTCGC
CACCACTGATTTGAGCGTCAGATTTCGTGATGTTCGTCAGGGGGGCGGAGCCTATGGAAAAACGGCTTCG
CTCCGGCCTTATTGTCTCTCTGCTAAGTATCCTCCTGGCATCTTCTAGGACGTTTCTGCGCTAGCATGCC
TATTTGTTTATTTTTCTAAATACATTCAAATATGTATCCGCTCATGAGACAATAACCCTGATAAATGCTT
CAATAATATTGAAAAAGGAAGAGTATGAGCCATATTCAACGGGAAACGTCTTGCTCTAGGCCGCGATTAA
ATTCCAACATGGATGCTGATTTATATGGGTATAAATGGGCTCGCGATAATGTCGGGCAATCAGGTGCGAC
AATCTATCGATTGTATGGGAAGCCCGATGCGCCAGAGTTGTTTCTGAAACATGGCAAAGGTAGCGTTGCC
AATGATGTTACAGATGAGATGGTCAGACTAAACTGGCTGACGGAATTTATGCCTCTTCCGACCATCAAGC
ATTTTATCCGTACTCCTGATGATGCATGGTTACTCACCACTGCGATCCCCGGGAAAACAGCATTCCAGGT
ATTAGAAGAATATCCTGATTCAGGTGAAAATATTGTTGATGCGCTGGCAGTGTTCCTGCGCCGGTTGCAT
TCGATTCCTGTTTGTAATTGTCCTTTTAACAGCGACCGCGTATTTCGTCTCGCTCAGGCGCAATCACGAA
TGAATAACGGTTTGGTTGATGCGAGTGATTTTGATGACGAGCGTAATGGCTGGCCTGTTGAACAAGTCTG
GAAAGAAATGCATAAACTTTTGCCATTCTCACCGGATTCAGTCGTCACTCATGGTGATTTCTCACTTGAT
AACCTTATTTTTGACGAGGGGAAATTAATAGGTTGTATTGATGTTGGACGAGTCGGAATCGCAGACCGAT
ACCAGGATCTTGCCATCCTATGGAACTGCCTCGGTGAGTTTTCTCCTTCATTACAGAAACGGCTTTTTCA
AAAATATGGTATTGATAATCCTGATATGAATAAATTGCAGTTTCATTTGATGCTCGATGAGTTTTTCTAA
GAATTAATTCATGAGCGGATACATATTTGAATGTATTTAGAAAAATAAACAAATAGGGGTTCCGCGCACA
TTTCCCCGAAAAGTGCCACTTGCGGAGACCCGGTCGTCAGCTTGTCGTCGGTTCAGGGCAGGGTCGTTAA
ATAGCCGCTTATGTCTATTGCTGGTTTACCGGTTTATTGACTACCGGAAGCAGTGTGACCGTGTGCTTCT
CAAATGCCTGAGGTTTCAGCAAAAAACCCCTCAAGACCCGTTTAGAGGCCCCAAGGGGTTATGCTAGTTA
TTGCTCAGCGGTGGCAGCAGCCTAGGTTAATTAAGCTGCGCTAGTAGACGAGTCCATGTGCTGGCGTTCA
AATTTCGCAGCAGCGGTTTCTTTACCAGACTCGAGGGTACCGACGTCAGCGATCGCGTGGCCGGCCGATA
TCCAATTGAGATCTGCCATATGTATATCTCCTTCTTATACTTAACTAATATACTAAGATGGGGAATTGTT
ATCCGCTCACAATTCCCCTATAGTGAGTCGTATTAATTTCGATTATGCGGCCGTGTACAATACGATTACT
TTCTGTTCGACTTAAGCATTATGCGGCCGCAAGCTTGTCGACCTGCAGGCGCGCCGAGCTCGAATTCGGA
TCCTGGCTGTGGTGATGATGGTGATGGCTGCTGCCCATGGTATATCTCCTTATTAAAGTTAAACAAAATT
ATTTCTACAGGGGAATTGTTATCCGCTCACAATTCCCCTATAGTGAGTCGTATTAATTTCCTAATGCAGG
AGTCGCATAAGGGAGAGCGTCGAGATCCCGGACACCATCGAATGGCGCAAAACCTTTCGCGGTATGGCAT
GATAGCGCCCGGAAGAGAGTCAATTCAGGGTGGTGAATGTGAAACCAGTAACGTTATACGATGTCGCAGA
GTATGCCGGTGTCTCTTATCAGACCGTTTCCCGCGTGGTGAACCAGGCCAGCCACGTTTCTGCGAAAACG
CGGGAAAAAGTGGAAGCGGCGATGGCGGAGCTGAATTACATTCCCAACCGCGTGGCACAACAACTGGCGG
GCAAACAGTCGTTGCTGATTGGCGTTGCCACCTCCAGTCTGGCCCTGCACGCGCCGTCGCAAATTGTCGC
GGCGATTAAATCTCGCGCCGATCAACTGGGTGCCAGCGTGGTGGTGTCGATGGTAGAACGAAGCGGCGTC
GAAGCCTGTAAAGCGGCGGTGCACAATCTTCTCGCGCAACGCGTCAGTGGGCTGATCATTAACTATCCGC
TGGATGACCAGGATGCCATTGCTGTGGAAGCTGCCTGCACTAATGTTCCGGCGTTATTTCTTGATGTCTC
TGACCAGACACCCATCAACAGTATTATTTTCTCCCATGAAGACGGTACGCGACTGGGCGTGGAGCATCTG
GTCGCATTGGATGCTGTCGGAATGGACGATGACAGTAGCCTGCAAATGATGACCTGGCCGGAACGCGAAC
GTAATCGCTGGCGGCGCTTCCTGAGTACCAAGAATCATCCGGTGGACATTGTGGCTTTTGCGGAGCTCCG
CTGGCTCTTGGATGTTCCCGATCCGGTGATGCCAACGAAGGAAGAGATGGAGCGGAAGTATAAGCGGCAG
GCACGGTACGAACGGGAAAAGGAAAGGTGTTGCTTGTGATGGGCTCCAGAAGCCGATTGTTTACATCTGC
ACCCACTGGCGTTATATTCGGCCCGATTGAAGGTGGTGGCGCTATACTCATTTTCGGGGGGTTGTCAGGA
AAAAGTTGGAACTCAAACCACTCCTCCCAGTTGTAGCCTCCACTCATTTTCGGGGTGCTGTCAGGTTTAA
CAGTGGCCTTATTAAATGACTTCTCGTTGTAGCCTCCACTCATTTTCGGGGTGCTGTCAGGGAGTGCCCG
CGCTACCCTGCTTGGATGCTGGGCTGGAAGGCAAAAGGCGTTCAAAAAAATGGGCGGTGGTTGACAGTTT
TCCGGAAATGAGTGCGGATTTTTTCCGCAGCTACAACCAGACTAAGTTCTTTGGGAACTACGTTATTGTC
GTCATCATACCCACGGGTGCGTGCCAGCCTGTGGCTCTATGGTCGTGCATTAAACAGGGACTTTGGAGGG
TGCCCAGTGTGTACGGCGTCAAAAGCGGCGATAACATTGTCGAGGCATACTTTACGTGACGGCAACGCTT
CTTCGGAAGTTGCGCCCGATCGCTAGCTTTAAGGCTAATTCAATGTCCAGAGTCTTGGTTGTTGACGCTG
ATCGTTGTCCGCTGGCGCCTTGTACGCCAAGACGGGCTCGCCTGCTACTGAACAGTGGCAAGTAGACAAA
GCATATGACCAAGCTCTTCAATTCCGACGGCTATGGCTATGGCTTTCTGAAGGCTCCAGAGCCACGCCAG
ACCGTTATCAGCGAATCCTGAACGAAAGCGCTACAAAGAGCCCAATCGCTCGTCCAGGCGCTTGATTGCT
GCCTGTGCCTCTGCCTTGTGCAGTTGACGTTCAGAACGTGCAGCATCGAGCTGCGCTTCCACACCTGCCG
CCTTTGCAACCACTTGCAGGTCTAGACGTAGTTCGTCAATCTCCTGGCGCAACCGCTCTAGCTCTTCGCC
GACTTCCTTGAATCCGCTGATTGGCATTTGTTTGAACCCGTTATTATGTTTTACAAAACCTAATATTGGT
TTTGTGTTGTCGGTGGTAAGTGATGAGTTCCACTCGATCTATTAGCGAACTCATAGCGATGTTGCCCTTG
ATGGCTACATTAGGAATCTAACCACCAGTCAATTACTGGCCTGACAAGTGATAACAACCCATAAGGGCAA
CAAAAAAGGCAACATTCATTACGAAACAACTGTTGGCTATATTGTTGGCTAGTATGCCTGTTTTTGATTT
TATCCCGCTTGAATCCTGACAATTCGATTCCTACGGTTAGCATCAGACCTTCACGTGCGCGGCGTTAAGA
AGACTGTTTGAATTCGCAACACCCGCCACCTGGGCCGGTAGGGCAAAACAAGCGCAAGCGATCAATTAGG
TTCAGGCGCGGTTAGCCGCGTTCTCAGCTGCCTCGATTTCTTGCCGGTGCCTTGCCGCCCAATCTTTCAA
GCGACTATCGGCCTTCCTTGCTTCCAGACGCCCAGCCCGTACAGCGGCGTCCACATCGCCACCACGCTGG
ATTCGCAACAACTGTTCGCCTGCATTGATCGGCAGCCGTCGCATTGACAATGCAGCTGCTAGTGGCGCTC
CACGTCGCAACTCTTCCAATAGCTTGGATTGCTCAAGCGGATCTGCAAAAAACTTCGCCAGTCTTAGCTT
GGATTGCTGTTTCATAATCGACCTTACTTTTGCCTAACCTTTTACCTTACTTTTGCCTAACGCCAGCCTA
ACGCCAGCCTAACCGTGATGACCCATTGTGCCAACCTAACCTTACCTAACCTCCCCCCGTAGGGGGTAAG
GTAAGGTTGGGTAAGGCATCAATCCAGGTTAGGTAGCTTCAAAACTGATGTGGTCAGATCGCAAAAAATA
TTCATCCCTTGAGCCCTCCTCACGAACTAGAAAGACACCTGCCTCCACCATCTTGTCCTTGAGTTGTTTC
TTGGTTTTGTCGTGGGGCGTGATACCCGCCACCTCAAGCCCTTTGTACCAAGCAGCTCTGGTCACAATGC
CATTTTCGCTTTGCGTTCTTAGCTCAAGGTATAGCGCTCTTGCTTCCTGCTGCTTGCTTGTTAGTGTCTG
AGCCTTAGTTGGTTCAGCGATTTCGCATTGCTCAAGAATGCAAGACTGGACAGGGCTTCCATCGTCTTCT
GCTAGTGGCCGCCCTAGTTCGTCGAGAACGTCAACCGGCTCCAGTTTGAAGCCTATCGGCGCAAACGGCT
CTGCATCCTTCGACTTGGTGCAGGTTAGGTTAATGAATCCTCTAATCCCGCAAGAGGCCCGGCAGTCACC
AGCAAATCGCGCTGTTAGCGGGCCCATTAAGTTCTGTCTCGGCGCGTCTGCGTCTGGCTGGCT
